>Addgene plasmid #233424 | XZ388 (IVT) CMV-TO-T7-EGFP-SGc(stem-1(3xMS2))cSG-Cre-hybridUTR3 | addgene full sequence | sequence record 466394 | Addgene NGS Result
CCGGCG
[124 nt withheld, positions 7-130]
GGGGATACCCCCTAGAGCCCCAGCTGGTTCTTTCCGCCTCAGAAGCCATAGAGCCCACCGCATCCCCAGA
ACATCGATAGATCTCCATAGAGCCCACCGCATCCCCAGCATGCCTGCTATTGTCTTCCCAATCCTCCCCC
TTGCTGTCCTGCCCCACCCCACCCCCCAGAATAGAATGACACCTACTCAGACAATGCGATGCAATTTCCT
CATTTTATTAGGAAAGGACAGTGGGAGTGGCACCTTCCAGGGTCAAGGAAGGCACGGGGGAGGGGCAAAC
AACAGATGGCTGGCAACTAGAAGGCACAGTCGAGGCTGATCAGCGGGTTTAAACTCAATGATGATTATGA
TGATGGTCGACGGCGCTATTCAGATCCTCTTCTGAGATGAGTTTTTGTTCGGGCCCGCTAGCTCCAGGGT
GTGGCTGGCACGAAATTGACCAACCCTGGGGTTAGTATAGCTTAGTTAAACTTTCGTTTATTGCTAAAGG
TTAATCACTGCTGTTTCCCGTGGGGGTGTGGCTAGGCTAAGCGTTTTGAGCTGCATTGCTGCGTGCTTGG
GAGGTGTCTGGAACTAGCAGAGGTGGTGAGTGGGGCAGGTGGAGGTGGGAGCATACCTGGGACCCGAGGT
CGGGGGAGACTCGGGGTACCCAGGACGGGAAAGGGGCAGCTAGCATTGCGTGCATGCAGTACCAGCTCGA
GTCAATCGCCATCTTCCAGCAGGCGCACCATTGCCCCTGTTTCACTATCCAGGTTACGGATATAGTTCAT
GACAATATTTACATTGGTCCAGCCACCAGCTTGCATGATCTCCGGTATTGAAACTCCAGCGCGGGCCATA
TCTCGCGCGGCTCCGACACGGGCACTGTGTCCAGACCAGGCCAGGTATCTCTGACCAGAGTCATCCTTAG
CGCCGTAAATCAATCGATGAGTTGCTTCAAAAATCCCTTCCAGGGCGCGAGTTGATAGCTGGCTGGTGGC
AGATGGCGCGGCAACACCATTTTTTCTGACCCGGCAAAACAGGTAGTTATTCGGATCATCAGCTACACCA
GAGACGGAAATCCATCGCTCGACCAGTTTAGTTACCCCCAGGCTAAGTGCCTTCTCTACACCTGCGGTGC
TAACCAGCGTTTTCGTTCTGCCAATATGGATTAACATTCTCCCACCGTCAGTACGTGAGATATCTTTAAC
CCTGATCCTGGCAATTTCGGCTATACGTAACAGGGTGTTATAAGCAATCCCCAGAAATGCCAGATTACGT
ATATCCTGGCAGCGATCGCTATTTTCCATGAGTGAACGAACCTGGTCGAAATCAGTGCGTTCGAACGCTA
GAGCCTGTTTTGCACGTTCACCGGCATCAACGTTTTCTTTTCTGATCCGCCGCATAACCAGTGAAACAGC
ATTGCTGTCACTTGGTCGTGGCAGCCCGGACCGACGATGAAGCATGTTTAGCTGGCCCAAATGTTGCTGG
ATAGTTTTTACTGCCAGACCGCGCGCCTGAAGATATAGAAGATAATCGCGAACATCTTCAGGTTCTGCGG
GAAACCATTTCCGGTTATTCAACTTGCACCATGCCGCCCACGACCGGCAAACGGACAGAAGCATTTTCCA
GGTATGCTCAGAAAACGCCTGGCGATCCCTGAACATGTCCATCAGGTTCTTGCGAACCTCATCACTCGTT
GCATCGACCGGCAATGCAGGCAAATTTTGGTGTACGGTCAGTAAATTGGCCATACTCGAGGGTCCTGGAT
TAGATTCCACATCACCTGCGAGTTTGAGTAGATCGAAGTTGAGTGTTTGCTTTACTGGGGCTACGATCTT
TTGCTTATGCCGTGCCTCACTAGTACCGGTCGTCTGGGTAGGTGGGATACTATGGTACGCTGATGCTGTA
CCAGACAGACCCTGATGGTGTCTGAGACGTACCCTGATGGTGTACGTTACTATTCCACCCACCTAAACGG
AGGATCCGGTACCGGGACCGGGGTTGGACTCGACGTCTCCCGCCAGCTTCAGAAGGTCAAAATTCAAAGT
CTGTTTCACCGGAGCCACAATTTTCTGTTTGTGTCTGGCTTCCAACGCGTCCTTATACAGCTCGTCCATG
CCGAGAGTGATCCCGGCGGCGGTCACGAACTCCAGCAGGACCATGTGATCGCGCTTCTCGTTGGGGTCTT
TGCTCAGGGCGGACTGGGTGCTCAGGTAGTGGTTGTCGGGCAGCAGCACGGGGCCGTCGCCGATGGGGGT
GTTCTGCTGGTAGTGGTCGGCGAGCTGCACGCTGCCGTCCTCGATGTTGTGGCGGATCTTGAAGTTCACC
TTGATGCCGTTCTTCTGCTTGTCGGCCATGATATAGACGTTGTGGCTGTTGTAGTTGTACTCCAGCTTGT
GCCCCAGGATGTTGCCGTCCTCCTTGAAGTCGATGCCCTTCAGCTCGATGCGGTTCACCAGGGTGTCGCC
CTCGAACTTCACCTCGGCGCGGGTCTTGTAGTTGCCGTCGTCCTTGAAGAAGATGGTGCGCTCCTGGACG
TAGCCTTCGGGCATGGCGGACTTGAAGAAGTCGTGCTGCTTCATGTGGTCGGGGTAGCGGCTGAAGCACT
GCACGCCGTAGGTCAGGGTGGTCACGAGGGTGGGCCAGGGCACGGGCAGCTTGCCGGTGGTGCAGATGAA
CTTCAGGGTCAGCTTGCCGTAGGTGGCATCGCCCTCGCCCTCGCCGGACACGCTGAACTTGTGGCCGTTT
ACGTCGCCGTCCAGCTCGACCAGGATGGGCACCACCCCGGTGAACAGCTCCTCGCCCTTGCTCACCATGG
TGGCGAAGCTTTATCGTTCGTAAATGGTGAAAATTTTCAGAAAATTGCTTTTGCTTTAAAAGAAATGATT
TAAATTGCTGCAATAGAAGTAGAATGCTTGATTGCTTGAGATTCGTTTGTTTTGTATATGTTGTGTTGAG
ATTTGTTATTTTTCTCCCTATAGTGAGTCGTATTAGCGGCCGCGGATCTCTAGCGAGCTTAAGTTTAAAC
GCTAGAGTCCGGAGGCTGGATCGGTCCCGGTGTCTTCTATGGAGGTCAAAACAGCGTGGATGGCGTCTCC
AGGCGATCTGACGGTTCACTAAACGAGCTCGTCGACGATCTCTATCACTGATAGGGAGATCTCTATCACT
GATAGGGAGAGCTCTGCTTATATAGACCTCCCACCGTACACGCCTACCGCCCATTTGCGTCAATGGGGCG
GAGTTGTTACGACATTTTGGAAAGTCCCGTTGATTTTGGTGCCAAAACAAACTCCCATTGACGTCAATGG
GGTGGAGACTTGGAAATCCCCGTGAGTCAAACCGCTATCCACGCCCATTGATGTACTGCCAAAACCGCAT
CACCATGGTAATAGCGATGACTAATACGTAGATGTACTGCCAAGTAGGAAAGTCCCATAAGGTCATGTAC
TGGGCATAATGCCAGGCGGGCCATTTACCGTCATTGACGTCAATAGGGGGCGTACTTGGCATATGATACA
CTTGATGTACTGCCAAGTGGGCAGTTTACCGTAAATACTCCACCCATTGACGTCAATGGAAAGTCCCTAT
TGGCGTTACTATGGGAACATACGTCATTATTGACGTCAATGGGCGGGGGTCGTTGGGCGGTCAGCCAGGC
GGGCCATTTACCGTAAGTTATGTAACGCGGAACTCCATATATGGGCTATGAACTAATGACCCCGTAATTG
ATTACTATTAATAACTAGTCAATAATCAATGTCAACGCGTATATCTGGCCCGTACGAAGCAGCGCAAAAC
GCCTAACCCTAAGCAGATTCTTCATGCAATTGTCGGTCAAGCCTTGCCTTGTTGTAGCTTAAATTTTGCT
CGCGCACTACTCAGCGACCTCCAACACACAAGCAGGGAGCAGATACTGGCTTAACTATGCGGCATCAGAG
CAGATTGTACTGAGAGTGCACCATAGGGGATCGGGAGATCTCCCGATCCGTCGACGTCAGGTGGCACTTT
TCGGGGAAATGTGCGCGGAACCCCTATTTGTTTATTTTTCTAAATACATTCAAATATGTATCCGCTCATG
AGACAATAACCCTGATAAATGCTTCAATAATATTGAAAAAGGAAGAGTATGAGTATTCAACATTTCCGTG
TCGCCCTTATTCCCTTTTTTGCGGCATTTTGCCTTCCTGTTTTTGCTCACCCAGAAACGCTGGTGAAAGT
AAAAGATGCTGAAGATCAGTTGGGTGCACGAGTGGGTTACATCGAACTGGATCTCAACAGCGGTAAGATC
CTTGAGAGTTTTCGCCCCGAAGAACGTTTTCCAATGATGAGCACTTTTAAAGTTCTGCTATGTGGCGCGG
TATTATCCCGTATTGACGCCGGGCAAGAGCAACTCGGTCGCCGCATACACTATTCTCAGAATGACTTGGT
TGAGTACTCACCAGTCACAGAAAAGCATCTTACGGATGGCATGACAGTAAGAGAATTATGCAGTGCTGCC
ATAACCATGAGTGATAACACTGCGGCCAACTTACTTCTGACAACGATCGGAGGACCGAAGGAGCTAACCG
CTTTTTTGCACAACATGGGGGATCATGTAACTCGCCTTGATCGTTGGGAACCGGAGCTGAATGAAGCCAT
ACCAAACGACGAGCGTGACACCACGATGCCTGTAGCAATGGCAACAACGTTGCGCAAACTATTAACTGGC
GAACTACTTACTCTAGCTTCCCGGCAACAATTAATAGACTGGATGGAGGCGGATAAAGTTGCAGGACCAC
TTCTGCGCTCGGCCCTTCCGGCTGGCTGGTTTATTGCTGATAAATCTGGAGCCGGTGAGCGTGGGTCTCG
CGGTATCATTGCAGCACTGGGGCCAGATGGTAAGCCCTCCCGTATCGTAGTTATCTACACGACGGGGAGT
CAGGCAACTATGGATGAACGAAATAGACAGATCGCTGAGATAGGTGCCTCACTGATTAAGCATTGGTAAC
TGTCAGACCAAGTTTACTCATATATACTTTAGATTGATTTAAAACTTCATTTTTAATTTAAAAGGATCTA
GGTGAAGATCCTTTTTGATAATCTCATGACCAAAATCCCTTAACGTGAGTTTTCGTTCCACTGAGCGTCA
GACCCCGTAGAAAAGATCAAAGGATCTTCTTGAGATCCTTTTTTTCTGCGCGTAATCTGCTGCTTGCAAA
CAAAAAAACCACCGCTACCAGCGGTGGTTTGTTTGCCGGATCAAGAGCTACCAACTCTTTTTCCGAAGGT
AACTGGCTTCAGCAGAGCGCAGATACCAAATACTGTTCTTCTAGTGTAGCCGTAGTTAGGCCACCACTTC
AAGAACTCTGTAGCACCGCCTACATACCTCGCTCTGCTAATCCTGTTACCAGTGGCTGCTGCCAGTGGCG
ATAAGTCGTGTCTTACCGGGTTGGACTCAAGACGATAGTTACCGGATAAGGCGCAGCGGTCGGGCTGAAC
GGGGGGTTCGTGCACACAGCCCAGCTTGGAGCGAACGACCTACACCGAACTGAGATACCTACAGCGTGAG
CTATGAGAAAGCGCCACGCTTCCCGAAGGGAGAAAGGCGGACAGGTATCCGGTAAGCGGCAGGGTCGGAA
CAGGAGAGCGCACGAGGGAGCTTCCAGGGGGAAACGCCTGGTATCTTTATAGTCCTGTCGGGTTTCGCCA
CCTCTGACTTGAGCGTCGATTTTTGTGATGCTCGTCAGGGGGGCGGAGCCTATGGAAAAACGCCAGCAAC
GCGGCCTTTTTACGGTTCCTGGCCTTTTGCTGGCCTTTTGCTCACATGTTCTTTCCTGCGTTATCCCCTG
ATTCTGTGGATAACCGTATTACCGCCTTTGAGTGAGCTGATACCGCTCGCCGCAGCCGAACGACCGAGCG
CAGCGAGTCAGTGAGCGAGGAAGCGGAAGAGCGCCCAATACGCAAACCGCCTCTCCCCGCGCGTTGGCCG
ATTCATTAATGCAGCTGGCACGACAGGTTTCCCGACTGGAAAGCGGGCAGTGAGCGCAACGCAATTAATG
TGAGTTAGCTCACTCATTAGGCACCCCAGGCTTTACACTTTATGCTTCCGGCTCGTATGTTGTGTGGAAT
TGTGAGCGGATAACAATTTCACACAGGAAACAGCTATGACCATGATTACGCCAAGCTCTAGCTAGAGGTC
GACGGTATACAGACATGATAAGATACATTGATGAGTTTGGACAAACCACAACTAGAATGCAGTGAAAAAA
ATGCTTTATTTGTGAAATTTGTGATGCTATTGCTTTATTTGTAACCATTATAAGCTGCAATAAACAAGTT
GGGGTGGGCGAAGAACTCCAGCATGAGATCCCCGCGCTGGAGGATCATCCAGCCGGCGTCCCGGAAAACG
ATTCCGAAGCCCAACCTTTCATAGAAGGCGGCGGTGGAATCGAAATCTCGTAGTACGTGCTATTCCTTTG
CCCTCGGACGAGTGCTGGGGCGTCGGTTTCCACTATCGGCGAGTACTTCTACACAGCCATCGGTCCAGAC
GGCCGCGCTTCTGCGGGCGATTTGTGTACGCCCGACAGTCCCGGCTCCGGATCGGACGATTGCGTCGCAT
CGACCCTGCGCCCAAGCTGCATCATCGAAATTGCCGTCAACCAAGCTCTGATAGAGTTGGTCAAGACCAA
TGCGGAGCATATACGCCCGGAGCCGCGGCGATCCTGCAAGCTCCGGATGCCTCCGCTCGAAGTAGCGCGT
CTGCTGCTCCATACAAGCCAACCACGGCCTCCAGAAGAAGATGTTGGCGACCTCGTATTGGGAATCCCCG
AACATCGCCTCGCTCCAGTCAATGACCGCTGTTATGCGGCCATTGTCCGTCAGGACATTGTTGGAGCCGA
AATCCGCGTGCACGAGGTGCCGGACTTCGGGGCAGTCCTCGGCCCAAAGCATCAGCTCATCGAGAGCCTG
CGCGACGGACGCACTGACGGTGTCGTCCATCACAGTTTGCCAGTGATACACATGGGGATCAGCAATCGCG
CATATGAAATCACGCCATGTAGTGTATTGACCGATTCCTTGCGGTCCGAATGGGCCGAACCCGCTCGTCT
GGCTAAGATCGGCCGCAGCGATCGCATCCATGGCCTCCGCGACCGGCTGCAGAACAGCGGGCAGTTCGGT
TTCAGGCAGGTCTTGCAACGTGACACCCTGTGCACGGCGGGAGATGCAATAGGTCAGGCTCTCGCTGAAT
TCCCCAATGTCAAGCACTTCCGGAATCGGGAGCGCGGCCGATGCAAAGTGCCGATAAACATAACGATCTT
TGTAGAAACCATCGGCGCAGCTATTTACCCGCAGGACATATCCACGCCCTCCTACATCGAAGCTGAAAGC
ACGAGATTCTTCGCCCTCCGAGAGCTGCATCAGGTCGGAGACGCTGTCGAACTTTTCGATCAGAAACTTC
TCGACAGACGTCGCGGTGAGTTCAGGCTTTTTGGCCAAGGAAGTTCCTATACTTTCTAGAGAATAGGAAC
TTCGGAATAGGAACTTCTAGGTACGTGAACCATCACCCT
[86 nt withheld, positions 7660-7745]
Features (pLannotate 1.2.2; 26 found; start..end, strand, type, name):
    151..172     -  promoter       SV40 promoter (fragment): SV40 enhancer and early promoter
    176..199     -  polyA_signal   bGH poly(A) signal (fragment): bovine growth hormone polyadenylation signal
    215..439     -  polyA_signal   bGH poly(A) signal: bovine growth hormone polyadenylation signal
    834..1859    -  CDS            Cre: site-specific recombinase Cre is a site-specific recombinase from bacteriophage P1. Recombination occurs at loxP sequences.
   2111..2169    -  CDS            F2A (fragment): 2A peptide from foot-and-mouth disease virus polyprotein Eukaryotic ribosomes fail to insert a peptide bond between the Gly and Pro residues, yielding separate polypeptides.
   2212..2928    -  CDS            EGFP: EGFP is a basic (constitutively fluorescent) green fluorescent protein published in 1996, derived from Aequorea victoria. It is reported to be a rapidly-maturing weak dimer with moderate acid sensitivity.
   3008..3044    -  ncRNA          PK1-TEV CVMV: Accession: RF01102 - 5'-leader pseudoknot of TEV/CVMV
   3087..3105    -  promoter       T7 promoter: promoter for bacteriophage T7 RNA polymerase
   3207..3240    -  promoter       TRE3GV promoter (fragment): 3rd-generation Tet-responsive promoter that can be activated by binding of Tet-On® 3G, optimized for retroviral and lentiviral vectors
   3248..3267    -  promoter       PLtetO-1 promoter (fragment): modified phage lambda PL promoter with tet operator sites (Lutz and Bujard, 1997)
   3269..3288    -  promoter       PLtetO-1 promoter (fragment): modified phage lambda PL promoter with tet operator sites (Lutz and Bujard, 1997)
   3290..3493    -  promoter       CMV promoter: human cytomegalovirus (CMV) immediate early promoter
   3494..3873    -  enhancer       CMV enhancer: human cytomegalovirus immediate early enhancer
   4023..4075    +  misc_feature   bom (fragment): basis of mobility region from pBR322
   4134..4238    +  promoter       AmpR promoter: bla
   4239..5099    +  CDS            AmpR: β-lactamase; bla; confers resistance to ampicillin, carbenicillin, and related antibiotics
   5270..5858    +  rep_origin     ori: high-copy-number ColE1/pMB1/pBR322/pUC origin of replication
   6041..6133    +  CDS            lacI (fragment): lac repressor; lacI; The lac repressor binds to the lac operator to inhibit transcription in E. coli. This inhibition can be relieved by adding lactose or isopropyl-β-D-thiogalactopyranoside (IPTG).
   6146..6167    +  protein_bind   CAP binding site: CAP binding activates transcription in the presence of cAMP. E. coli catabolite activator protein
   6182..6212    +  promoter       lac promoter: promoter for the E. coli lac operon
   6220..6236    +  protein_bind   lac operator: The lac repressor binds to the lac operator to inhibit transcription in E. coli. This inhibition can be relieved by adding lactose or isopropyl-β-D-thiogalactopyranoside (IPTG). lac repressor encoded by lacI
   6309..6430    -  polyA_signal   SV40 poly(A) signal: SV40 polyadenylation signal
   6425..6550    -  CDS            ble (fragment): BLE_KLEPN - Experimental evidence at protein level: Swiss-Prot protein existence level 1. Binding protein with a strong affinity to the bleomycin family of antibiotics. Binds to CL990; an antimitotic-antibiotic compound. From Klebsiella pneumoniae.
   6560..7582    -  CDS            HygR: aminoglycoside phosphotransferase from E. coli; aph(4)-Ia; confers resistance to hygromycin
   7590..7637    -  protein_bind   FRT: FLP-mediated recombination occurs in the 8-bp core sequence TCTAGAAA (Turan and Bode, 2011). FLP recombinase from the Saccharomyces cerevisiae 2μ plasmid
   7642..130     -  rep_origin     f1 ori (fragment) (across the origin) (sequence partly withheld): f1 bacteriophage origin of replication; arrow indicates direction of (+) strand synthesis
