[The description below was written by a language model from this plasmid's Addgene catalogue record and pLannotate feature annotations shown in this document.]
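Description:
XZ388 (IVT) CMV-TO-T7-EGFP-SGc(stem-1(3xMS2))cSG-Cre-hybridUTR3 is a 7.7 kb synthetic mammalian expression plasmid built on a FLP-IN backbone. According to the record, it serves mainly as a template for in vitro transcription of a LIDAR reporter mRNA. It is propagated in E. coli as a high-copy plasmid through a ColE1/pUC-type origin and selected with ampicillin (AmpR). The backbone also carries a fragment of the f1 origin and an FRT site placed directly upstream of a hygromycin resistance gene with an SV40 poly(A) signal. This is the usual Flp-In layout, in which FLP-mediated integration at a genomic FRT site allows hygromycin selection of stable mammalian lines.

The payload is a single transcription unit that can be driven in two ways. A CMV enhancer/promoter followed by tet operator sequences (the "TO" in the name) provides expression in mammalian cells that should be repressible by Tet repressor. A T7 promoter just downstream allows the same RNA to be made in vitro with T7 RNA polymerase. The annotation detects a TEV-type 5' leader element ahead of EGFP, which the record describes as the marker. Between EGFP and Cre lies the segment named SGc(stem-1(3xMS2))cSG. The feature table annotates only an F2A fragment in this interval, and the name indicates a stem structure bearing three MS2 hairpins, which are binding sites for MS2 coat protein. Cre recombinase is the output reading frame, so its production can be read out through loxP-dependent reporters. The transcript ends in the "hybridUTR3" 3' UTR, which the feature table does not annotate, followed by a bGH polyadenylation signal. How the stem cassette gates Cre translation is not explained in the record. The associated work concerns post-transcriptional modular synthetic receptors.
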