Addgene plasmid #233424: XZ388 (IVT) CMV-TO-T7-EGFP-SGc(stem-1(3xMS2))cSG-Cre-hybridUTR3
Purpose: IVT template for LIDAR reporter mRNA; EGFP as marker, Cre recombinase as output
Depositing lab: Xiaojing Gao. Depositing organization: Stanford University. Publication: Post-transcriptional modular synthetic receptors. Zhang X, Mille-Fragoso LS, Kaseniit KE, Lee AP, Zhang M, Call CC, Hu Y, Xie Y, Gao XJ. Nat Chem Biol. 2025 Mar 28. doi: 10.1038/s41589-025-01872-w. PubMed 40155716.
Backbone
  Vector backbone: FLP-IN
  Vector type: Mammalian Expression
Growth in bacteria
  Bacterial resistance: Ampicillin, 100 μg/mL
  Growth temperature: 37°C
  Growth strain: DH5alpha
  Copy number: High Copy
Gene/Insert
  Gene/Insert name: T7-EGFP-SGc(stem-1(3xMS2))cSG-Cre-hybridUTR3
  Species: Synthetic
  Mutation: WT
  Promoter: CMV
  Cloning method: Gibson Cloning
Terms and licenses: Academic/Nonprofit Terms; Industry Terms: Not Available to Industry
Depositor comments: https://benchling.com/s/seq-LLTs1HH40jfeoMtFc7T8?m=slm-Y0o2jHLyncgPTnQcPADJ for annotated sequence file. Please visit https://doi.org/10.1101/2024.05.03.592453 for bioRxiv preprint.
How to cite: XZ388 (IVT) CMV-TO-T7-EGFP-SGc(stem-1(3xMS2))cSG-Cre-hybridUTR3 was a gift from Xiaojing Gao (Addgene plasmid # 233424 ; http://n2t.net/addgene:233424 ; RRID:Addgene_233424)
